Addgene plasmid #109115: pEB5 (mANGPTL8-V5-His lenti)
Purpose: V5 and His-tagged mouse ANGPTL8 in a lentiviral vector
Depositing lab: Brandon Davies. Depositing organization: University of Iowa. Publication: ANGPTL8 promotes the ability of ANGPTL3 to bind and inhibit lipoprotein lipase. Chi X, Britt EC, Shows HW, Hjelmaas AJ, Shetty SK, Cushing EM, Li W, Dou A, Zhang R, Davies BSJ. Mol Metab. 2017 Oct;6(10):1137-1149. doi: 10.1016/j.molmet.2017.06.014. Epub 2017 Jun 29. PubMed 29031715.
Backbone
  Vector backbone: pRRL-cPPT-MCS-IRES-Puro
  Backbone size w/o insert (bp): 8031
  Total vector size (bp): 8694
  Vector type: Mammalian Expression, Lentiviral
  Selectable markers: Puromycin
Growth in bacteria
  Bacterial resistance: Ampicillin, 100 μg/mL
  Growth temperature: 37°C
  Growth strain: NEB Stable
  Copy number: Unknown
Gene/Insert
  Gene/Insert name: ANGPTL8 (alt names: Lipasin; RIFL; betatrophin)
  Species: M. musculus (mouse)
  Insert size (bp): 663
  Entrez Gene: Angptl8 (a.k.a. EG624219, Gm6484, Rifl)
  Promoter: CMV
  Tag / fusion protein: V5 (C terminal on backbone); 6x His (C terminal on backbone)
  Cloning method: Unknown
  Sequencing primers: 5′ GTGGGAGGTCTATATAAGCAGAGCTCG; 3′ CTCACATTGCCAAAAGACG
Terms and licenses: Academic/Nonprofit Terms; Industry Terms: Not Available to Industry
How to cite: pEB5 (mANGPTL8-V5-His lenti) was a gift from Brandon Davies (Addgene plasmid # 109115 ; http://n2t.net/addgene:109115 ; RRID:Addgene_109115)
