[The description below was written by a language model from this plasmid's Addgene catalogue record and pLannotate feature annotations shown in this document.]
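Description:
pEB5 (mANGPTL8-V5-His lenti) is a lentiviral mammalian expression plasmid of about 8.7 kb, built on the pRRL-cPPT-MCS-IRES-Puro backbone, that carries mouse ANGPTL8 (also called lipasin, RIFL or betatrophin) with C-terminal V5 and 6xHis tags supplied by the backbone. In bacteria it is maintained through a high-copy ColE1/pUC-type origin and selected with ampicillin via the bla gene. An f1 origin, an SV40 origin, T3/T7 promoters and lac/lacZα remnants are also carried over from the parental cloning vector.

The transfer cassette has the layout of a Tat-independent, self-inactivating HIV-1 vector. An RSV promoter replaces the U3 region of the truncated 5' LTR to drive genomic RNA production in packaging cells. It is followed by the Ψ packaging signal with a gag fragment, the Rev response element for nuclear export, and the cPPT/CTS, which aids nuclear import of the reverse-transcribed genome. The ΔU3 3' LTR inactivates LTR promoter activity after integration, and an SV40 poly(A) signal lies downstream.

Within the provirus, the CMV enhancer/promoter transcribes a bicistronic message. The Angptl8 coding sequence is fused in frame to the V5 epitope, and an EMCV IRES then directs translation of puromycin N-acetyltransferase, so puromycin-resistant transduced cells should also express the tagged protein. A WPRE enhances transcript expression. The feature annotation detects the V5 tag but does not separately call the His tag listed in the catalogue entry.

The depositor and sequencing-derived records differ by only three nucleotides in length and give the same feature map. The construct suits stable or transient production of detectable, affinity-purifiable mouse ANGPTL8, and the associated publication concerns how ANGPTL8 works with ANGPTL3 to bind and inhibit lipoprotein lipase.
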