Features (pLannotate 1.2.2; 30 found; start..end, strand, type, name):
     29..133     +  promoter       AmpR promoter: bla
    134..994     +  CDS            AmpR: β-lactamase; bla; confers resistance to ampicillin, carbenicillin, and related antibiotics
   1165..1753    +  rep_origin     ori: high-copy-number ColE1/pMB1/pBR322/pUC origin of replication
   1936..2028    +  CDS            lacI (fragment): lac repressor; lacI; The lac repressor binds to the lac operator to inhibit transcription in E. coli. This inhibition can be relieved by adding lactose or isopropyl-β-D-thiogalactopyranoside (IPTG).
   2041..2062    +  protein_bind   CAP binding site: CAP binding activates transcription in the presence of cAMP. E. coli catabolite activator protein
   2077..2107    +  promoter       lac promoter: promoter for the E. coli lac operon
   2115..2131    +  protein_bind   lac operator: The lac repressor binds to the lac operator to inhibit transcription in E. coli. This inhibition can be relieved by adding lactose or isopropyl-β-D-thiogalactopyranoside (IPTG). lac repressor encoded by lacI
   2176..2194    +  promoter       T3 promoter: promoter for bacteriophage T3 RNA polymerase
   2222..2448    +  promoter       RSV promoter: Rous sarcoma virus enhancer/promoter
   2449..2629    +  LTR            5' LTR (truncated): truncated 5' long terminal repeat (LTR) from HIV-1
   2676..2801    +  misc_feature   HIV-1 Ψ: packaging signal of human immunodeficiency virus type 1
   2785..3148    +  CDS            HIV-1 gag (fragment): gag protein from human immunodeficiency virus 1; gag
   3294..3527    +  misc_feature   RRE: The Rev response element (RRE) of HIV-1 allows for Rev-dependent mRNA export from the nucleus to the cytoplasm.
   3904..4004    +  CDS            Rev (fragment): human immunodeficiency virus 1 (HIV-1) Rev protein; rev; enhances nuclear export of unspliced and incompletely spliced viral mRNAs
   4023..4140    +  misc_feature   cPPT/CTS: central polypurine tract and central termination sequence of HIV-1
   4162..4465    +  enhancer       CMV enhancer: human cytomegalovirus immediate early enhancer
   4466..4669    +  promoter       CMV promoter: human cytomegalovirus (CMV) immediate early promoter
   4752..5345    +  CDS            Angptl8: ANGL8_MOUSE - Also known as Gm6484 From Mus musculus (Mouse).
   5346..5387    +  CDS            V5 tag: epitope tag from simian virus 5
   5428..5470    -  misc_feature   MCS (fragment): multiple cloning site
   5615..6077    +  misc_feature   IRES: internal ribosome entry site (IRES) of the encephalomyocarditis virus (EMCV)
   6110..6709    +  CDS            PuroR: puromycin N-acetyltransferase; pac from Streptomyces; confers resistance to puromycin
   6757..7345    +  misc_feature   WPRE: woodchuck hepatitis virus posttranscriptional regulatory element
   7410..7429    +  misc_feature   cPPT/CTS (fragment): central polypurine tract and central termination sequence of HIV-1
   7431..7664    +  LTR            3' LTR (ΔU3): self-inactivating 3' long terminal repeat (LTR) from HIV-1
   7736..7857    +  polyA_signal   SV40 poly(A) signal: SV40 polyadenylation signal
   7897..8032    +  rep_origin     SV40 ori: SV40 origin of replication
   8053..8071    -  promoter       T7 promoter: promoter for bacteriophage T7 RNA polymerase
   8079..8234    +  CDS            lacZα (fragment): LacZα fragment of β-galactosidase; lacZ fragment
   8239..8694    +  rep_origin     f1 ori (sequence partly withheld): f1 bacteriophage origin of replication; arrow indicates direction of (+) strand synthesis
>Addgene plasmid #109115 | pEB5 (mANGPTL8-V5-His lenti) | depositor full sequence | sequence record 206265 | pEB5 (mANGPTL8-V5-His lenti) sequence 8694 bps
CCCAGGTGGCACTTTTCGGGGAAATGTGCGCGGAACCCCTATTTGTTTATTTTTCTAAATACATTCAAAT
ATGTATCCGCTCATGAGACAATAACCCTGATAAATGCTTCAATAATATTGAAAAAGGAAGAGTATGAGTA
TTCAACATTTCCGTGTCGCCCTTATTCCCTTTTTTGCGGCATTTTGCCTTCCTGTTTTTGCTCACCCAGA
AACGCTGGTGAAAGTAAAAGATGCTGAAGATCAGTTGGGTGCACGAGTGGGTTACATCGAACTGGATCTC
AACAGCGGTAAGATCCTTGAGAGTTTTCGCCCCGAAGAACGTTTTCCAATGATGAGCACTTTTAAAGTTC
TGCTATGTGGCGCGGTATTATCCCGTATTGACGCCGGGCAAGAGCAACTCGGTCGCCGCATACACTATTC
TCAGAATGACTTGGTTGAGTACTCACCAGTCACAGAAAAGCATCTTACGGATGGCATGACAGTAAGAGAA
TTATGCAGTGCTGCCATAACCATGAGTGATAACACTGCGGCCAACTTACTTCTGACAACGATCGGAGGAC
CGAAGGAGCTAACCGCTTTTTTGCACAACATGGGGGATCATGTAACTCGCCTTGATCGTTGGGAACCGGA
GCTGAATGAAGCCATACCAAACGACGAGCGTGACACCACGATGCCTGTAGCAATGGCAACAACGTTGCGC
AAACTATTAACTGGCGAACTACTTACTCTAGCTTCCCGGCAACAATTAATAGACTGGATGGAGGCGGATA
AAGTTGCAGGACCACTTCTGCGCTCGGCCCTTCCGGCTGGCTGGTTTATTGCTGATAAATCTGGAGCCGG
TGAGCGTGGGTCTCGCGGTATCATTGCAGCACTGGGGCCAGATGGTAAGCCCTCCCGTATCGTAGTTATC
TACACGACGGGGAGTCAGGCAACTATGGATGAACGAAATAGACAGATCGCTGAGATAGGTGCCTCACTGA
TTAAGCATTGGTAACTGTCAGACCAAGTTTACTCATATATACTTTAGATTGATTTAAAACTTCATTTTTA
ATTTAAAAGGATCTAGGTGAAGATCCTTTTTGATAATCTCATGACCAAAATCCCTTAACGTGAGTTTTCG
TTCCACTGAGCGTCAGACCCCGTAGAAAAGATCAAAGGATCTTCTTGAGATCCTTTTTTTCTGCGCGTAA
TCTGCTGCTTGCAAACAAAAAAACCACCGCTACCAGCGGTGGTTTGTTTGCCGGATCAAGAGCTACCAAC
TCTTTTTCCGAAGGTAACTGGCTTCAGCAGAGCGCAGATACCAAATACTGTCCTTCTAGTGTAGCCGTAG
TTAGGCCACCACTTCAAGAACTCTGTAGCACCGCCTACATACCTCGCTCTGCTAATCCTGTTACCAGTGG
CTGCTGCCAGTGGCGATAAGTCGTGTCTTACCGGGTTGGACTCAAGACGATAGTTACCGGATAAGGCGCA
GCGGTCGGGCTGAACGGGGGGTTCGTGCACACAGCCCAGCTTGGAGCGAACGACCTACACCGAACTGAGA
TACCTACAGCGTGAGCTATGAGAAAGCGCCACGCTTCCCGAAGGGAGAAAGGCGGACAGGTATCCGGTAA
GCGGCAGGGTCGGAACAGGAGAGCGCACGAGGGAGCTTCCAGGGGGAAACGCCTGGTATCTTTATAGTCC
TGTCGGGTTTCGCCACCTCTGACTTGAGCGTCGATTTTTGTGATGCTCGTCAGGGGGGCGGAGCCTATGG
AAAAACGCCAGCAACGCGGCCTTTTTACGGTTCCTGGCCTTTTGCTGGCCTTTTGCTCACATGTTCTTTC
CTGCGTTATCCCCTGATTCTGTGGATAACCGTATTACCGCCTTTGAGTGAGCTGATACCGCTCGCCGCAG
CCGAACGACCGAGCGCAGCGAGTCAGTGAGCGAGGAAGCGGAAGAGCGCCCAATACGCAAACCGCCTCTC
CCCGCGCGTTGGCCGATTCATTAATGCAGCTGGCACGACAGGTTTCCCGACTGGAAAGCGGGCAGTGAGC
GCAACGCAATTAATGTGAGTTAGCTCACTCATTAGGCACCCCAGGCTTTACACTTTATGCTTCCGGCTCG
TATGTTGTGTGGAATTGTGAGCGGATAACAATTTCACACAGGAAACAGCTATGACCATGATTACGCCAAG
CGCGCAATTAACCCTCACTAAAGGGAACAAAAGCTGGAGCTGCAAGCTTAATGTAGTCTTATGCAATACT
CTTGTAGTCTTGCAACATGGTAACGATGAGTTAGCAACATGCCTTACAAGGAGAGAAAAAGCACCGTGCA
TGCCGATTGGTGGAAGTAAGGTGGTACGATCGTGCCTTATTAGGAAGGCAACAGACGGGTCTGACATGGA
TTGGACGAACCACTGAATTGCCGCATTGCAGAGATATTGTATTTAAGTGCCTAGCTCGATACATAAACGG
GTCTCTCTGGTTAGACCAGATCTGAGCCTGGGAGCTCTCTGGCTAACTAGGGAACCCACTGCTTAAGCCT
CAATAAAGCTTGCCTTGAGTGCTTCAAGTAGTGTGTGCCCGTCTGTTGTGTGACTCTGGTAACTAGAGAT
CCCTCAGACCCTTTTAGTCAGTGTGGAAAATCTCTAGCAGTGGCGCCCGAACAGGGACTTGAAAGCGAAA
GGGAAACCAGAGGAGCTCTCTCGACGCAGGACTCGGCTTGCTGAAGCGCGCACGGCAAGAGGCGAGGGGC
GGCGACTGGTGAGTACGCCAAAAATTTTGACTAGCGGAGGCTAGAAGGAGAGAGATGGGTGCGAGAGCGT
CAGTATTAAGCGGGGGAGAATTAGATCGCGATGGGAAAAAATTCGGTTAAGGCCAGGGGGAAAGAAAAAA
TATAAATTAAAACATATAGTATGGGCAAGCAGGGAGCTAGAACGATTCGCAGTTAATCCTGGCCTGTTAG
AAACATCAGAAGGCTGTAGACAAATACTGGGACAGCTACAACCATCCCTTCAGACAGGATCAGAAGAACT
TAGATCATTATATAATACAGTAGCAACCCTCTATTGTGTGCATCAAAGGATAGAGATAAAAGACACCAAG
GAAGCTTTAGACAAGATAGAGGAAGAGCAAAACAAAAGTAAGACCACCGCACAGCAAGCGGCCGCTGATC
TTCAGACCTGGAGGAGGAGATATGAGGGACAATTGGAGAAGTGAATTATATAAATATAAAGTAGTAAAAA
TTGAACCATTAGGAGTAGCACCCACCAAGGCAAAGAGAAGAGTGGTGCAGAGAGAAAAAAGAGCAGTGGG
AATAGGAGCTTTGTTCCTTGGGTTCTTGGGAGCAGCAGGAAGCACTATGGGCGCAGCGTCAATGACGCTG
ACGGTACAGGCCAGACAATTATTGTCTGGTATAGTGCAGCAGCAGAACAATTTGCTGAGGGCTATTGAGG
CGCAACAGCATCTGTTGCAACTCACAGTCTGGGGCATCAAGCAGCTCCAGGCAAGAATCCTGGCTGTGGA
AAGATACCTAAAGGATCAACAGCTCCTGGGGATTTGGGGTTGCTCTGGAAAACTCATTTGCACCACTGCT
GTGCCTTGGAATGCTAGTTGGAGTAATAAATCTCTGGAACAGATTTGGAATCACACGACCTGGATGGAGT
GGGACAGAGAAATTAACAATTACACAAGCTTAATACACTCCTTAATTGAAGAATCGCAAAACCAGCAAGA
AAAGAATGAACAAGAATTATTGGAATTAGATAAATGGGCAAGTTTGTGGAATTGGTTTAACATAACAAAT
TGGCTGTGGTATATAAAATTATTCATAATGATAGTAGGAGGCTTGGTAGGTTTAAGAATAGTTTTTGCTG
TACTTTCTATAGTGAATAGAGTTAGGCAGGGATATTCACCATTATCGTTTCAGACCCACCTCCCAACCCC
GAGGGGACCCGACAGGCCCGAAGGAATAGAAGAAGAAGGTGGAGAGAGAGACAGAGACAGATCCATTCGA
TTAGTGAACGGATCTCGACGGTATCGGTTAACTTTTAAAAGAAAAGGGGGGATTGGGGGGTACAGTGCAG
GGGAAAGAATAGTAGACATAATAGCAACAGACATACAAACTAAAGAATTACAAAAACAAATTACAAAAAT
TCAAAATTTTCCGATAAGCTTGGGAGTTCCGCGTTACATAACTTACGGTAAATGGCCCGCCTGGCTGACC
GCCCAACGACCCCCGCCCATTGACGTCAATAATGACGTATGTTCCCATAGTAACGCCAATAGGGACTTTC
CATTGACGTCAATGGGTGGAGTATTTACGGTAAACTGCCCACTTGGCAGTACATCAAGTGTATCATATGC
CAAGTACGCCCCCTATTGACGTCAATGACGGTAAATGGCCCGCCTGGCATTATGCCCAGTACATGACCTT
ATGGGACTTTCCTACTTGGCAGTACATCTACGTATTAGTCATCGCTATTACCATGGTGATGCGGTTTTGG
CAGTACATCAATGGGCGTGGATAGCGGTTTGACTCACGGGGATTTCCAAGTCTCCACCCCATTGACGTCA
ATGGGAGTTTGTTTTGGCACCAAAATCAACGGGACTTTCCAAAATGTCGTAACAACTCCGCCCCATTGAC
GCAAATGGGCGGTAGGCGTGTACGGTGGGAGGTCTATATAAGCAGAGCTCGTTTAGTGAACCGTCAGATC
GCCTGGAGACGCCATCCACGCTGTTTTGACCTCCATAGAAGACACCGACTCTAGAACTAGTATGGCTGTG
CTTGCTCTCTGCCTCCTGTGGACCTTAGCATCAGCAGTGCGACCCGCTCCAGTGGCCCCTCTGGGTGGTC
CAGAGCCAGCTCAATATGAAGAGCTGACCCTGCTCTTTCACGGGGCCCTGCAGCTAGGCCAGGCCCTCAA
TGGCGTGTACAGAGCCACAGAGGCTCGCCTGACAGAAGCTGGGCACAGCCTGGGCCTCTATGACAGAGCA
CTGGAATTCCTGGGGACAGAAGTCAGGCAGGGCCAGGATGCCACACAGGAGCTTCGCACCAGCCTGTCGG
AGATTCAGGTGGAAGAGGACGCTTTACACCTTCGAGCTGAAGCCACAGCCCGATCACTGGGGGAAGTGGC
CCGGGCCCAGCAGGCTCTGCGGGACACTGTACGGAGACTACAAGTGCAGCTGAGAGGCGCCTGGCTCGGT
CAAGCCCACCAAGAATTTGAGACCTTAAAGGCTCGAGCTGATAAGCAGAGCCACCTCTTATGGGCTCTCA
CTGGCCACGTGCAGCGACAGCAGCGGGAGATGGCAGAGCAGCAACAGTGGCTGCGACAGATCCAGCAGAG
ACTCCACACAGCAGCCCTCCCAGCCGGTAAGCCTATCCCTAACCCTCTCCTCGGTCTCGATTCTACGCGT
ACCGGTCATCATCACCATCACCATTGAAGACCCGTTCGAATTCGAAGCTTGAGCTCGAGATCTGAGTCCG
GTAGCGCTAGTTCGAAGGATCCGCATGCATCTAGGGCGGCCAATTCCGCCCCTCTCCCCCCCCCTAACGT
TACTGGCCGAAGCCGCTTGGAATAAGGCCGGTGTGCGTTTGTCTATATGTGATTTTCCACCATATTGCCG
TCTTTTGGCAATGTGAGGGCCCGGAAACCTGGCCCTGTCTTCTTGACGAGCATTCCTAGGGGTCTTTCCC
CTCTCGCCAAAGGAATGCAAGGTCTGTTGAATGTCGTGAAGGAAGCAGTTCCTCTGGAAGCTTCTTGAAG
ACAAACAACGTCTGTAGCGACCCTTTGCAGGCAGCGGAACCCCCCACCTGGCGACAGGTGCCTCTGCGGC
CAAAAGCCACGTGTATAAGATACACCTGCAAAGGCGGCACAACCCCAGTGCCACGTTGTGAGTTGGATAG
TTGTGGAAAGAGTCAAATGGCTCTCCTCAAGCGTATTCAACAAGGGGCTGAAGGATGCCCAGAAGGTACC
CCATTGTATGGGATCTGATCTGGGGCCTCGGTGCACATGCTTTACATGTGTTTAGTCGAGGTTAAAAAAA
CGTCTAGGCCCCCCGAACCACGGGGACGTGGTTTTCCTTTGAAAAACACGATGATAAGCTTGCCACAACC
CACAAGGAGACGACCTTCCATGACCGAGTACAAGCCCACGGTGCGCCTCGCCACCCGCGACGACGTCCCC
CGGGCCGTACGCACCCTCGCCGCCGCGTTCGCCGACTACCCCGCCACGCGCCACACCGTCGACCCGGACC
GCCACATCGAGCGGGTCACCGAGCTGCAAGAACTCTTCCTCACGCGCGTCGGGCTCGACATCGGCAAGGT
GTGGGTCGCGGACGACGGCGCCGCGGTGGCGGTCTGGACCACGCCGGAGAGCGTCGAAGCGGGGGCGGTG
TTCGCCGAGATCGGCCCGCGCATGGCCGAGTTGAGCGGTTCCCGGCTGGCCGCGCAGCAACAGATGGAAG
GCCTCCTGGCGCCGCACCGGCCCAAGGAGCCCGCGTGGTTCCTGGCCACCGTCGGCGTCTCGCCCGACCA
CCAGGGCAAGGGTCTGGGCAGCGCCGTCGTGCTCCCCGGAGTGGAGGCGGCCGAGCGCGCCGGGGTGCCC
GCCTTCCTGGAGACCTCCGCGCCCCGCAACCTCCCCTTCTACGAGCGGCTCGGCTTCACCGTCACCGCCG
ACGTCGAGTGCCCGAAGGACCGCGCGACCTGGTGCATGACCCGCAAGCCCGGTGCCTGATAATAGGCGGC
CGCTCGAGACCTAGAAAAACAATCGATACCGTCGACAATCAACCTCTGGATTACAAAATTTGTGAAAGAT
TGACTGGTATTCTTAACTATGTTGCTCCTTTTACGCTATGTGGATACGCTGCTTTAATGCCTTTGTATCA
TGCTATTGCTTCCCGTATGGCTTTCATTTTCTCCTCCTTGTATAAATCCTGGTTGCTGTCTCTTTATGAG
GAGTTGTGGCCCGTTGTCAGGCAACGTGGCGTGGTGTGCACTGTGTTTGCTGACGCAACCCCCACTGGTT
GGGGCATTGCCACCACCTGTCAGCTCCTTTCCGGGACTTTCGCTTTCCCCCTCCCTATTGCCACGGCGGA
ACTCATCGCCGCCTGCCTTGCCCGCTGCTGGACAGGGGCTCGGCTGTTGGGCACTGACAATTCCGTGGTG
TTGTCGGGGAAGCTGACGTCCTTTCCATGGCTGCTCGCCTGTGTTGCCACCTGGATTCTGCGCGGGACGT
CCTTCTGCTACGTCCCTTCGGCCCTCAATCCAGCGGACCTTCCTTCCCGCGGCCTGCTGCCGGCTCTGCG
GCCTCTTCCGCGTCTTCGCCTTCGCCCTCAGACGAGTCGGATCTCCCTTTGGGCCGCCTCCCCGCCTGAA
TACGAGCTCGGTACCTTTAAGACCAATGACTTACAAGGCAGCTGTAGATCTTAGCCACTTTTTAAAAGAA
AAGGGGGGACTGGAAGGGCTAATTCACTCCCAACGAAGACAAGATCTGCTTTTTGCTTGTACTGGGTCTC
TCTGGTTAGACCAGATCTGAGCCTGGGAGCTCTCTGGCTAACTAGGGAACCCACTGCTTAAGCCTCAATA
AAGCTTGCCTTGAGTGCTTCAAGTAGTGTGTGCCCGTCTGTTGTGTGACTCTGGTAACTAGAGATCCCTC
AGACCCTTTTAGTCAGTGTGGAAAATCTCTAGCAGTAGTAGTTCATGTCATCTTATTATTCAGTATTTAT
AACTTGCAAAGAAATGAATATCAGAGAGTGAGAGGAACTTGTTTATTGCAGCTTATAATGGTTACAAATA
AAGCAATAGCATCACAAATTTCACAAATAAAGCATTTTTTTCACTGCATTCTAGTTGTGGTTTGTCCAAA
CTCATCAATGTATCTTATCATGTCTGGCTCTAGCTATCCCGCCCCTAACTCCGCCCATCCCGCCCCTAAC
TCCGCCCAGTTCCGCCCATTCTCCGCCCCATGGCTGACTAATTTTTTTTATTTATGCAGAGGCCGAGGCC
GCCTCGGCCTCTGAGCTATTCCAGAAGTAGTGAGGAGGCTTTTTTGGAGGCCTAGGGACGTACCCAATTC
GCCCTATAGTGAGTCGTATTACGCGCGCTCACTGGCCGTCGTTTTACAACGTCGTGACTGGGAAAACCCT
GGCGTTACCCAACTTAATCGCCTTGCAGCACATCCCCCTTTCGCCAGCTGGCGTAATAGCGAAGAGGCCC
GCACCGATCGCCCTTCCCAACAGTTGCGCAGCCTGAATGGCGAATGGG
[124 nt withheld, positions 8239-8362]
C
[91 nt withheld, positions 8364-8454]
A
[49 nt withheld, positions 8456-8504]
CCTTTGACGTTGGAGTCCACGTTCTTT
[37 nt withheld, positions 8532-8568]
ACCCTATCTCGGTCTATTCTTTTGATTTATAAGGGATTTTGCCGATTTCGGCCTATTGGTTAAAAAATGA
GCTGATTTAACAAAAATTTAACGCGAATTTTAACAAAATATTAACGTTTACAATTT
