Features (pLannotate 1.2.2; 30 found; start..end, strand, type, name):
     26..130     +  promoter       AmpR promoter: bla
    131..991     +  CDS            AmpR: β-lactamase; bla; confers resistance to ampicillin, carbenicillin, and related antibiotics
   1162..1750    +  rep_origin     ori: high-copy-number ColE1/pMB1/pBR322/pUC origin of replication
   1933..2025    +  CDS            lacI (fragment): lac repressor; lacI; The lac repressor binds to the lac operator to inhibit transcription in E. coli. This inhibition can be relieved by adding lactose or isopropyl-β-D-thiogalactopyranoside (IPTG).
   2038..2059    +  protein_bind   CAP binding site: CAP binding activates transcription in the presence of cAMP. E. coli catabolite activator protein
   2074..2104    +  promoter       lac promoter: promoter for the E. coli lac operon
   2112..2128    +  protein_bind   lac operator: The lac repressor binds to the lac operator to inhibit transcription in E. coli. This inhibition can be relieved by adding lactose or isopropyl-β-D-thiogalactopyranoside (IPTG). lac repressor encoded by lacI
   2173..2191    +  promoter       T3 promoter: promoter for bacteriophage T3 RNA polymerase
   2219..2445    +  promoter       RSV promoter: Rous sarcoma virus enhancer/promoter
   2446..2626    +  LTR            5' LTR (truncated): truncated 5' long terminal repeat (LTR) from HIV-1
   2673..2798    +  misc_feature   HIV-1 Ψ: packaging signal of human immunodeficiency virus type 1
   2782..3145    +  CDS            HIV-1 gag (fragment): gag protein from human immunodeficiency virus 1; gag
   3291..3524    +  misc_feature   RRE: The Rev response element (RRE) of HIV-1 allows for Rev-dependent mRNA export from the nucleus to the cytoplasm.
   3901..4001    +  CDS            Rev (fragment): human immunodeficiency virus 1 (HIV-1) Rev protein; rev; enhances nuclear export of unspliced and incompletely spliced viral mRNAs
   4020..4137    +  misc_feature   cPPT/CTS: central polypurine tract and central termination sequence of HIV-1
   4159..4462    +  enhancer       CMV enhancer: human cytomegalovirus immediate early enhancer
   4463..4666    +  promoter       CMV promoter: human cytomegalovirus (CMV) immediate early promoter
   4749..5342    +  CDS            Angptl8: ANGL8_MOUSE - Also known as Gm6484 From Mus musculus (Mouse).
   5343..5384    +  CDS            V5 tag: epitope tag from simian virus 5
   5425..5467    -  misc_feature   MCS (fragment): multiple cloning site
   5612..6074    +  misc_feature   IRES: internal ribosome entry site (IRES) of the encephalomyocarditis virus (EMCV)
   6107..6706    +  CDS            PuroR: puromycin N-acetyltransferase; pac from Streptomyces alboniger; confers resistance to puromycin
   6754..7342    +  misc_feature   WPRE: woodchuck hepatitis virus posttranscriptional regulatory element
   7407..7426    +  misc_feature   cPPT/CTS (fragment): central polypurine tract and central termination sequence of HIV-1
   7428..7661    +  LTR            3' LTR (ΔU3): self-inactivating 3' long terminal repeat (LTR) from HIV-1
   7733..7854    +  polyA_signal   SV40 poly(A) signal: SV40 polyadenylation signal
   7894..8029    +  rep_origin     SV40 ori: SV40 origin of replication
   8050..8068    -  promoter       T7 promoter: promoter for bacteriophage T7 RNA polymerase
   8076..8231    +  CDS            lacZα (fragment): LacZα fragment of β-galactosidase; lacZ fragment
   8236..8664    +  rep_origin     f1 ori (sequence partly withheld): f1 bacteriophage origin of replication; arrow indicates direction of (+) strand synthesis
>Addgene plasmid #109115 | pEB5 (mANGPTL8-V5-His lenti) | addgene full sequence | sequence record 211086 | Addgene NGS Result
AGGTGGCACTTTTCGGGGAAATGTGCGCGGAACCCCTATTTGTTTATTTTTCTAAATACATTCAAATATG
TATCCGCTCATGAGACAATAACCCTGATAAATGCTTCAATAATATTGAAAAAGGAAGAGTATGAGTATTC
AACATTTCCGTGTCGCCCTTATTCCCTTTTTTGCGGCATTTTGCCTTCCTGTTTTTGCTCACCCAGAAAC
GCTGGTGAAAGTAAAAGATGCTGAAGATCAGTTGGGTGCACGAGTGGGTTACATCGAACTGGATCTCAAC
AGCGGTAAGATCCTTGAGAGTTTTCGCCCCGAAGAACGTTTTCCAATGATGAGCACTTTTAAAGTTCTGC
TATGTGGCGCGGTATTATCCCGTATTGACGCCGGGCAAGAGCAACTCGGTCGCCGCATACACTATTCTCA
GAATGACTTGGTTGAGTACTCACCAGTCACAGAAAAGCATCTTACGGATGGCATGACAGTAAGAGAATTA
TGCAGTGCTGCCATAACCATGAGTGATAACACTGCGGCCAACTTACTTCTGACAACGATCGGAGGACCGA
AGGAGCTAACCGCTTTTTTGCACAACATGGGGGATCATGTAACTCGCCTTGATCGTTGGGAACCGGAGCT
GAATGAAGCCATACCAAACGACGAGCGTGACACCACGATGCCTGTAGCAATGGCAACAACGTTGCGCAAA
CTATTAACTGGCGAACTACTTACTCTAGCTTCCCGGCAACAATTAATAGACTGGATGGAGGCGGATAAAG
TTGCAGGACCACTTCTGCGCTCGGCCCTTCCGGCTGGCTGGTTTATTGCTGATAAATCTGGAGCCGGTGA
GCGTGGGTCTCGCGGTATCATTGCAGCACTGGGGCCAGATGGTAAGCCCTCCCGTATCGTAGTTATCTAC
ACGACGGGGAGTCAGGCAACTATGGATGAACGAAATAGACAGATCGCTGAGATAGGTGCCTCACTGATTA
AGCATTGGTAACTGTCAGACCAAGTTTACTCATATATACTTTAGATTGATTTAAAACTTCATTTTTAATT
TAAAAGGATCTAGGTGAAGATCCTTTTTGATAATCTCATGACCAAAATCCCTTAACGTGAGTTTTCGTTC
CACTGAGCGTCAGACCCCGTAGAAAAGATCAAAGGATCTTCTTGAGATCCTTTTTTTCTGCGCGTAATCT
GCTGCTTGCAAACAAAAAAACCACCGCTACCAGCGGTGGTTTGTTTGCCGGATCAAGAGCTACCAACTCT
TTTTCCGAAGGTAACTGGCTTCAGCAGAGCGCAGATACCAAATACTGTTCTTCTAGTGTAGCCGTAGTTA
GGCCACCACTTCAAGAACTCTGTAGCACCGCCTACATACCTCGCTCTGCTAATCCTGTTACCAGTGGCTG
CTGCCAGTGGCGATAAGTCGTGTCTTACCGGGTTGGACTCAAGACGATAGTTACCGGATAAGGCGCAGCG
GTCGGGCTGAACGGGGGGTTCGTGCACACAGCCCAGCTTGGAGCGAACGACCTACACCGAACTGAGATAC
CTACAGCGTGAGCTATGAGAAAGCGCCACGCTTCCCGAAGGGAGAAAGGCGGACAGGTATCCGGTAAGCG
GCAGGGTCGGAACAGGAGAGCGCACGAGGGAGCTTCCAGGGGGAAACGCCTGGTATCTTTATAGTCCTGT
CGGGTTTCGCCACCTCTGACTTGAGCGTCGATTTTTGTGATGCTCGTCAGGGGGGCGGAGCCTATGGAAA
AACGCCAGCAACGCGGCCTTTTTACGGTTCCTGGCCTTTTGCTGGCCTTTTGCTCACATGTTCTTTCCTG
CGTTATCCCCTGATTCTGTGGATAACCGTATTACCGCCTTTGAGTGAGCTGATACCGCTCGCCGCAGCCG
AACGACCGAGCGCAGCGAGTCAGTGAGCGAGGAAGCGGAAGAGCGCCCAATACGCAAACCGCCTCTCCCC
GCGCGTTGGCCGATTCATTAATGCAGCTGGCACGACAGGTTTCCCGACTGGAAAGCGGGCAGTGAGCGCA
ACGCAATTAATGTGAGTTAGCTCACTCATTAGGCACCCCAGGCTTTACACTTTATGCTTCCGGCTCGTAT
GTTGTGTGGAATTGTGAGCGGATAACAATTTCACACAGGAAACAGCTATGACCATGATTACGCCAAGCGC
GCAATTAACCCTCACTAAAGGGAACAAAAGCTGGAGCTGCAAGCTTAATGTAGTCTTATGCAATACTCTT
GTAGTCTTGCAACATGGTAACGATGAGTTAGCAACATGCCTTACAAGGAGAGAAAAAGCACCGTGCATGC
CGATTGGTGGAAGTAAGGTGGTACGATCGTGCCTTATTAGGAAGGCAACAGACGGGTCTGACATGGATTG
GACGAACCACTGAATTGCCGCATTGCAGAGATATTGTATTTAAGTGCCTAGCTCGATACATAAACGGGTC
TCTCTGGTTAGACCAGATCTGAGCCTGGGAGCTCTCTGGCTAACTAGGGAACCCACTGCTTAAGCCTCAA
TAAAGCTTGCCTTGAGTGCTTCAAGTAGTGTGTGCCCGTCTGTTGTGTGACTCTGGTAACTAGAGATCCC
TCAGACCCTTTTAGTCAGTGTGGAAAATCTCTAGCAGTGGCGCCCGAACAGGGACTTGAAAGCGAAAGGG
AAACCAGAGGAGCTCTCTCGACGCAGGACTCGGCTTGCTGAAGCGCGCACGGCAAGAGGCGAGGGGCGGC
GACTGGTGAGTACGCCAAAAATTTTGACTAGCGGAGGCTAGAAGGAGAGAGATGGGTGCGAGAGCGTCAG
TATTAAGCGGGGGAGAATTAGATCGCGATGGGAAAAAATTCGGTTAAGGCCAGGGGGAAAGAAAAAATAT
AAATTAAAACATATAGTATGGGCAAGCAGGGAGCTAGAACGATTCGCAGTTAATCCTGGCCTGTTAGAAA
CATCAGAAGGCTGTAGACAAATACTGGGACAGCTACAACCATCCCTTCAGACAGGATCAGAAGAACTTAG
ATCATTATATAATACAGTAGCAACCCTCTATTGTGTGCATCAAAGGATAGAGATAAAAGACACCAAGGAA
GCTTTAGACAAGATAGAGGAAGAGCAAAACAAAAGTAAGACCACCGCACAGCAAGCGGCCGCTGATCTTC
AGACCTGGAGGAGGAGATATGAGGGACAATTGGAGAAGTGAATTATATAAATATAAAGTAGTAAAAATTG
AACCATTAGGAGTAGCACCCACCAAGGCAAAGAGAAGAGTGGTGCAGAGAGAAAAAAGAGCAGTGGGAAT
AGGAGCTTTGTTCCTTGGGTTCTTGGGAGCAGCAGGAAGCACTATGGGCGCAGCGTCAATGACGCTGACG
GTACAGGCCAGACAATTATTGTCTGGTATAGTGCAGCAGCAGAACAATTTGCTGAGGGCTATTGAGGCGC
AACAGCATCTGTTGCAACTCACAGTCTGGGGCATCAAGCAGCTCCAGGCAAGAATCCTGGCTGTGGAAAG
ATACCTAAAGGATCAACAGCTCCTGGGGATTTGGGGTTGCTCTGGAAAACTCATTTGCACCACTGCTGTG
CCTTGGAATGCTAGTTGGAGTAATAAATCTCTGGAACAGATTTGGAATCACACGACCTGGATGGAGTGGG
ACAGAGAAATTAACAATTACACAAGCTTAATACACTCCTTAATTGAAGAATCGCAAAACCAGCAAGAAAA
GAATGAACAAGAATTATTGGAATTAGATAAATGGGCAAGTTTGTGGAATTGGTTTAACATAACAAATTGG
CTGTGGTATATAAAATTATTCATAATGATAGTAGGAGGCTTGGTAGGTTTAAGAATAGTTTTTGCTGTAC
TTTCTATAGTGAATAGAGTTAGGCAGGGATATTCACCATTATCGTTTCAGACCCACCTCCCAACCCCGAG
GGGACCCGACAGGCCCGAAGGAATAGAAGAAGAAGGTGGAGAGAGAGACAGAGACAGATCCATTCGATTA
GTGAACGGATCTCGACGGTATCGGTTAACTTTTAAAAGAAAAGGGGGGATTGGGGGGTACAGTGCAGGGG
AAAGAATAGTAGACATAATAGCAACAGACATACAAACTAAAGAATTACAAAAACAAATTACAAAAATTCA
AAATTTTCCGATAAGCTTGGGAGTTCCGCGTTACATAACTTACGGTAAATGGCCCGCCTGGCTGACCGCC
CAACGACCCCCGCCCATTGACGTCAATAATGACGTATGTTCCCATAGTAACGCCAATAGGGACTTTCCAT
TGACGTCAATGGGTGGAGTATTTACGGTAAACTGCCCACTTGGCAGTACATCAAGTGTATCATATGCCAA
GTACGCCCCCTATTGACGTCAATGACGGTAAATGGCCCGCCTGGCATTATGCCCAGTACATGACCTTATG
GGACTTTCCTACTTGGCAGTACATCTACGTATTAGTCATCGCTATTACCATGGTGATGCGGTTTTGGCAG
TACATCAATGGGCGTGGATAGCGGTTTGACTCACGGGGATTTCCAAGTCTCCACCCCATTGACGTCAATG
GGAGTTTGTTTTGGCACCAAAATCAACGGGACTTTCCAAAATGTCGTAACAACTCCGCCCCATTGACGCA
AATGGGCGGTAGGCGTGTACGGTGGGAGGTCTATATAAGCAGAGCTCGTTTAGTGAACCGTCAGATCGCC
TGGAGACGCCATCCACGCTGTTTTGACCTCCATAGAAGACACCGACTCTAGAACTAGTATGGCTGTGCTT
GCTCTCTGCCTCCTGTGGACCTTAGCATCAGCAGTGCGACCCGCTCCAGTGGCCCCTCTGGGTGGTCCAG
AGCCAGCTCAATATGAAGAGCTGACCCTGCTCTTTCACGGGGCCCTGCAGCTAGGCCAGGCCCTCAATGG
CGTGTACAGAGCCACAGAGGCTCGCCTGACAGAAGCTGGGCACAGCCTGGGCCTCTATGACAGAGCACTG
GAATTCCTGGGGACAGAAGTCAGGCAGGGCCAGGATGCCACACAGGAGCTTCGCACCAGCCTGTCGGAGA
TTCAGGTGGAAGAGGACGCTTTACACCTTCGAGCTGAAGCCACAGCCCGATCACTGGGGGAAGTGGCCCG
GGCCCAGCAGGCTCTGCGGGACACTGTACGGAGACTACAAGTGCAGCTGAGAGGCGCCTGGCTCGGTCAA
GCCCACCAAGAATTTGAGACCTTAAAGGCTCGAGCTGATAAGCAGAGCCACCTCTTATGGGCTCTCACTG
GCCACGTGCAGCGACAGCAGCGGGAGATGGCAGAGCAGCAACAGTGGCTGCGACAGATCCAGCAGAGACT
CCACACAGCAGCCCTCCCAGCCGGTAAGCCTATCCCTAACCCTCTCCTCGGTCTCGATTCTACGCGTACC
GGTCATCATCACCATCACCATTGAAGACCCGTTCGAATTCGAAGCTTGAGCTCGAGATCTGAGTCCGGTA
GCGCTAGTTCGAAGGATCCGCATGCATCTAGGGCGGCCAATTCCGCCCCTCTCCCCCCCCCTAACGTTAC
TGGCCGAAGCCGCTTGGAATAAGGCCGGTGTGCGTTTGTCTATATGTTATTTTCCACCATATTGCCGTCT
TTTGGCAATGTGAGGGCCCGGAAACCTGGCCCTGTCTTCTTGACGAGCATTCCTAGGGGTCTTTCCCCTC
TCGCCAAAGGAATGCAAGGTCTGTTGAATGTCGTGAAGGAAGCAGTTCCTCTGGAAGCTTCTTGAAGACA
AACAACGTCTGTAGCGACCCTTTGCAGGCAGCGGAACCCCCCACCTGGCGACAGGTGCCTCTGCGGCCAA
AAGCCACGTGTATAAGATACACCTGCAAAGGCGGCACAACCCCAGTGCCACGTTGTGAGTTGGATAGTTG
TGGAAAGAGTCAAATGGCTCTCCTCAAGCGTATTCAACAAGGGGCTGAAGGATGCCCAGAAGGTACCCCA
TTGTATGGGATCTGATCTGGGGCCTCGGTGCACATGCTTTACATGTGTTTAGTCGAGGTTAAAAAAACGT
CTAGGCCCCCCGAACCACGGGGACGTGGTTTTCCTTTGAAAAACACGATGATAAGCTTGCCACAACCCAC
AAGGAGACGACCTTCCATGACCGAGTACAAGCCCACGGTGCGCCTCGCCACCCGCGACGACGTCCCCCGG
GCCGTACGCACCCTCGCCGCCGCGTTCGCCGACTACCCCGCCACGCGCCACACCGTCGACCCGGACCGCC
ACATCGAGCGGGTCACCGAGCTGCAAGAACTCTTCCTCACGCGCGTCGGGCTCGACATCGGCAAGGTGTG
GGTCGCGGACGACGGCGCCGCGGTGGCGGTCTGGACCACGCCGGAGAGCGTCGAAGCGGGGGCGGTGTTC
GCCGAGATCGGCCCGCGCATGGCCGAGTTGAGCGGTTCCCGGCTGGCCGCGCAGCAACAGATGGAAGGCC
TCCTGGCGCCGCACCGGCCCAAGGAGCCCGCGTGGTTCCTGGCCACCGTCGGCGTCTCGCCCGACCACCA
GGGCAAGGGTCTGGGCAGCGCCGTCGTGCTCCCCGGAGTGGAGGCGGCCGAGCGCGCCGGGGTGCCCGCC
TTCCTGGAGACCTCCGCGCCCCGCAACCTCCCCTTCTACGAGCGGCTCGGCTTCACCGTCACCGCCGACG
TCGAGGTGCCCGAAGGACCGCGCACCTGGTGCATGACCCGCAAGCCCGGTGCCTGATAATAGGCGGCCGC
TCGAGACCTAGAAAAACAATCGATACCGTCGACAATCAACCTCTGGATTACAAAATTTGTGAAAGATTGA
CTGGTATTCTTAACTATGTTGCTCCTTTTACGCTATGTGGATACGCTGCTTTAATGCCTTTGTATCATGC
TATTGCTTCCCGTATGGCTTTCATTTTCTCCTCCTTGTATAAATCCTGGTTGCTGTCTCTTTATGAGGAG
TTGTGGCCCGTTGTCAGGCAACGTGGCGTGGTGTGCACTGTGTTTGCTGACGCAACCCCCACTGGTTGGG
GCATTGCCACCACCTGTCAGCTCCTTTCCGGGACTTTCGCTTTCCCCCTCCCTATTGCCACGGCGGAACT
CATCGCCGCCTGCCTTGCCCGCTGCTGGACAGGGGCTCGGCTGTTGGGCACTGACAATTCCGTGGTGTTG
TCGGGGAAGCTGACGTCCTTTCCATGGCTGCTCGCCTGTGTTGCCACCTGGATTCTGCGCGGGACGTCCT
TCTGCTACGTCCCTTCGGCCCTCAATCCAGCGGACCTTCCTTCCCGCGGCCTGCTGCCGGCTCTGCGGCC
TCTTCCGCGTCTTCGCCTTCGCCCTCAGACGAGTCGGATCTCCCTTTGGGCCGCCTCCCCGCCTGAATAC
GAGCTCGGTACCTTTAAGACCAATGACTTACAAGGCAGCTGTAGATCTTAGCCACTTTTTAAAAGAAAAG
GGGGGACTGGAAGGGCTAATTCACTCCCAACGAAGACAAGATCTGCTTTTTGCTTGTACTGGGTCTCTCT
GGTTAGACCAGATCTGAGCCTGGGAGCTCTCTGGCTAACTAGGGAACCCACTGCTTAAGCCTCAATAAAG
CTTGCCTTGAGTGCTTCAAGTAGTGTGTGCCCGTCTGTTGTGTGACTCTGGTAACTAGAGATCCCTCAGA
CCCTTTTAGTCAGTGTGGAAAATCTCTAGCAGTAGTAGTTCATGTCATCTTATTATTCAGTATTTATAAC
TTGCAAAGAAATGAATATCAGAGAGTGAGAGGAACTTGTTTATTGCAGCTTATAATGGTTACAAATAAAG
CAATAGCATCACAAATTTCACAAATAAAGCATTTTTTTCACTGCATTCTAGTTGTGGTTTGTCCAAACTC
ATCAATGTATCTTATCATGTCTGGCTCTAGCTATCCCGCCCCTAACTCCGCCCATCCCGCCCCTAACTCC
GCCCAGTTCCGCCCATTCTCCGCCCCATGGCTGACTAATTTTTTTTATTTATGCAGAGGCCGAGGCCGCC
TCGGCCTCTGAGCTATTCCAGAAGTAGTGAGGAGGCTTTTTTGGAGGCCTAGGGACGTACCCAATTCGCC
CTATAGTGAGTCGTATTACGCGCGCTCACTGGCCGTCGTTTTACAACGTCGTGACTGGGAAAACCCTGGC
GTTACCCAACTTAATCGCCTTGCAGCACATCCCCCTTTCGCCAGCTGGCGTAATAGCGAAGAGGCCCGCA
CCGATCGCCCTTCCCAACAGTTGCGCAGCCTGAATGGCGAATGGG
[124 nt withheld, positions 8236-8359]
C
[91 nt withheld, positions 8361-8451]
A
[49 nt withheld, positions 8453-8501]
CCTTTGACGTTGGAGTCCACGTTCTTT
[37 nt withheld, positions 8529-8565]
ACCCTATCTCGGTCTATTCTTTTGATTTATAAGGGATTTTGCCGATTTCGGCCTATTGGTTAAAAAATGA
GCTGATTTAACAAAAATTTAACGCGAATTTTAACAAAATATTAACGCTTACAATTT
